Addgene plasmid #201367: H_NES 27kDa
Purpose: Nucleocytoplasmic transport probe
Depositing lab: Pere Roca-Cusachs. Depositing organization: Institut de Bioenginyeria de Catalunya (IBEC). Publication: Mechanical force application to the nucleus regulates nucleocytoplasmic transport. Andreu I, Granero-Moya I, Chahare NR, Clein K, Molina-Jordan M, Beedle AEM, Elosegui-Artola A, Abenza JF, Rossetti L, Trepat X, Raveh B, Roca-Cusachs P. Nat Cell Biol. 2022 Jun;24(6):896-905. doi: 10.1038/s41556-022-00927-7. Epub 2022 Jun 9. PubMed 35681009.
Backbone
  Vector backbone: pEGFP-C3
  Vector type: Mammalian Expression
Growth in bacteria
  Bacterial resistance: Kanamycin, 50 μg/mL
  Growth temperature: 37°C
  Growth strain: DH5alpha
  Copy number: High Copy
Gene/Insert
  Gene/Insert name: HIV_NES-EGFP
  Species: Synthetic
  Cloning method: Ligation Independent Cloning
Terms and licenses: Academic/Nonprofit Terms; Industry Terms: Not Available to Industry
Depositor comments: Internal lab code: IG067/P527
How to cite: H_NES 27kDa was a gift from Pere Roca-Cusachs (Addgene plasmid # 201367 ; http://n2t.net/addgene:201367 ; RRID:Addgene_201367)
