[The description below was written by a language model from this plasmid's Addgene catalogue record and pLannotate feature annotations shown in this document.]
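Description:
H_NES 27kDa is a mammalian expression plasmid built on the pEGFP-C3 backbone that encodes a small fluorescent probe for studying nucleocytoplasmic transport. The insert, HIV_NES-EGFP, is a synthetic fusion in which a short fragment of the HIV-1 Rev protein is placed just upstream of mammalian codon-optimised EGFP. The insert name identifies this fragment as the nuclear export signal. Expression is driven by the human cytomegalovirus immediate early enhancer and promoter. Downstream of EGFP, the annotation picks up short fragments resembling a His tag, a T7 gene 10B-derived solubility tag and a T7 terminator, followed by a partial SV40 polyadenylation signal. The record does not say whether any of these remnants are translated as part of the probe. The "27kDa" in the name presumably refers to the molecular weight of the probe, roughly that of EGFP alone.

The plasmid is maintained in bacteria at high copy through a ColE1/pUC-type origin and also carries an f1 origin. Selection relies on a single Tn5 NeoR/KanR gene placed behind both a bacterial (AmpR/bla) promoter and the SV40 enhancer/early promoter, with an HSV TK polyadenylation signal. This arrangement gives kanamycin resistance in E. coli and allows G418 selection in mammalian cells.

In transfected cells, an export signal on a fluorescent protein is expected to bias its distribution toward the cytoplasm, so the nuclear-to-cytoplasmic fluorescence ratio can report on active export and passive diffusion through nuclear pores. The construct comes from work on how mechanical force applied to the nucleus regulates nucleocytoplasmic transport.
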