Features (pLannotate 1.2.2; 17 found; start..end, strand, type, name):
     19..322     +  enhancer       CMV enhancer: human cytomegalovirus immediate early enhancer
    323..526     +  promoter       CMV promoter: human cytomegalovirus (CMV) immediate early promoter
    589..607     +  CDS            Rev (fragment): human immunodeficiency virus 1 (HIV-1) Rev protein; rev; enhances nuclear export of unspliced and incompletely spliced viral mRNAs
    622..1338    +  CDS            EGFP: the original enhanced GFP (Yang et al., 1996) mammalian codon-optimized
   1389..1406    +  CDS            9xHis (fragment): 9xHis affinity tag
   1416..1465    +  CDS            SET1 (fragment): solubility-enhancement tag derived from T7 phage gene 10B
   1473..1520    +  terminator     T7 terminator: transcription terminator for bacteriophage T7 RNA polymerase
   1545..1576    +  polyA_signal   SV40 poly(A) signal (fragment): SV40 polyadenylation signal
   1610..2038    -  rep_origin     f1 ori (sequence partly withheld): f1 bacteriophage origin of replication; arrow indicates direction of (+) strand synthesis
   2065..2169    +  promoter       AmpR promoter: bla
   2171..2528    +  promoter       SV40 promoter: SV40 enhancer and early promoter
   2563..3357    +  CDS            NeoR/KanR: aminoglycoside phosphotransferase from Tn5; aph(3')-II (or nptII); confers resistance to neomycin, kanamycin, and G418 (Geneticin®)
   3378..3530    +  CDS            ble (fragment): BLE_KLEPN - Experimental evidence at protein level: Swiss-Prot protein existence level 1. Binding protein with a strong affinity to the bleomycin family of antibiotics. Binds to CL990; an antimitotic-antibiotic compound. From Klebsiella pneumoniae.
   3589..3636    +  polyA_signal   HSV TK poly(A) signal: herpes simplex virus thymidine kinase polyadenylation signal (Cole and Stacy, 1985)
   3727..3743    -  polyA_signal   bGH poly(A) signal (fragment): bovine growth hormone polyadenylation signal
   3965..4553    +  rep_origin     ori: high-copy-number ColE1/pMB1/pBR322/pUC origin of replication
   4668..4709    +  enhancer       CMV enhancer (fragment): human cytomegalovirus immediate early enhancer
>Addgene plasmid #201367 | H_NES 27kDa | addgene full sequence | sequence record 400100 | Addgene NGS Result
CCCATATATGGAGTTCCGCGTTACATAACTTACGGTAAATGGCCCGCCTGGCTGACCGCCCAACGACCCC
CGCCCATTGACGTCAATAATGACGTATGTTCCCATAGTAACGCCAATAGGGACTTTCCATTGACGTCAAT
GGGTGGAGTATTTACGGTAAACTGCCCACTTGGCAGTACATCAAGTGTATCATATGCCAAGTACGCCCCC
TATTGACGTCAATGACGGTAAATGGCCCGCCTGGCATTATGCCCAGTACATGACCTTATGGGACTTTCCT
ACTTGGCAGTACATCTACGTATTAGTCATCGCTATTACCATGGTGATGCGGTTTTGGCAGTACATCAATG
GGCGTGGATAGCGGTTTGACTCACGGGGATTTCCAAGTCTCCACCCCATTGACGTCAATGGGAGTTTGTT
TTGGCACCAAAATCAACGGGACTTTCCAAAATGTCGTAACAACTCCGCCCCATTGACGCAAATGGGCGGT
AGGCGTGTACGGTGGGAGGTCTATATAAGCAGAGCTGGTTTAGTGAACCGTCAGATCCGCTAGCGCTACC
GGTCGCCACCATGCTTCAACTTCCTCCTCTTGAGAGACTTACTCTTGGAGGCGGGGGCAGCGTGAGCAAG
GGCGAGGAGCTGTTCACCGGGGTGGTGCCCATCCTGGTCGAGCTGGACGGCGACGTAAACGGCCACAAGT
TCAGCGTGTCCGGCGAGGGCGAGGGCGATGCCACCTACGGCAAGCTGACCCTGAAGTTCATCTGCACCAC
CGGCAAGCTGCCCGTGCCCTGGCCCACCCTCGTGACCACCCTGACCTACGGCGTGCAGTGCTTCAGCCGC
TACCCCGACCACATGAAGCAGCACGACTTCTTCAAGTCCGCCATGCCCGAAGGCTACGTCCAGGAGCGCA
CCATCTTCTTCAAGGACGACGGCAACTACAAGACCCGCGCCGAGGTGAAGTTCGAGGGCGACACCCTGGT
GAACCGCATCGAGCTGAAGGGCATCGACTTCAAGGAGGACGGCAACATCCTGGGGCACAAGCTGGAGTAC
AACTACAACAGCCACAACGTCTATATCATGGCCGACAAGCAGAAGAACGGCATCAAGGTGAACTTCAAGA
TCCGCCACAACATCGAGGACGGCAGCGTGCAGCTCGCCGACCACTACCAGCAGAACACCCCCATCGGCGA
CGGCCCCGTGCTGCTGCCCGACAACCACTACCTGAGCACCCAGTCCGCCCTGAGCAAAGACCCCAACGAG
AAGCGCGATCACATGGTCCTGCTGGAGTTCGTGACCGCCGCCGGGATCACTCTCGGCATGGACGAGCTGT
ACAAGTAAGTCGACCCGGGTATCCGTATGATGTGCCTGACTACGCATGATATCTCGAGCACCACCACCAC
CACCACTGAGATCCGGCTGCTAACAAAGCCCGAAAGGAAGCTGAGTTGGCTGCTGCCACCGCTGAGCAAT
AACTAGCATAACCCCTTGGGGCCTCTAAACGGGTCTTGAGGGGTTTTTTGCTGAAAGGAGGAACTATATC
CGGATGTGGTTTGTCCAAACTCATCAATGTATCTTAACGCGTAAATTGTAAGCGTTAATATTTTGTTAAA
ATTCGCGTTAAATTTTTGTTAAATCAGCTCATTTTTTAACCAATAGGCCGAAATCGGCAAAATCCCTTAT
AAATCAAAAGAATAGACCGAGATAGGGT
[37 nt withheld, positions 1709-1745]
AAAGAACGTGGACTCCAACGTCAAAGG
[49 nt withheld, positions 1773-1821]
T
[91 nt withheld, positions 1823-1913]
G
[124 nt withheld, positions 1915-2038]
CAGGTGGCACTTTTCGGGGAAATGTGCGCGGAACCCCTATTTGTTTATTTTTCTAAATACATTCAAATAT
GTATCCGCTCATGAGACAATAACCCTGATAAATGCTTCAATAATATTGAAAAAGGAAGAGTCCTGAGGCG
GAAAGAACCAGCTGTGGAATGTGTGTCAGTTAGGGTGTGGAAAGTCCCCAGGCTCCCCAGCAGGCAGAAG
TATGCAAAGCATGCATCTCAATTAGTCAGCAACCAGGTGTGGAAAGTCCCCAGGCTCCCCAGCAGGCAGA
AGTATGCAAAGCATGCATCTCAATTAGTCAGCAACCATAGTCCCGCCCCTAACTCCGCCCATCCCGCCCC
TAACTCCGCCCAGTTCCGCCCATTCTCCGCCCCATGGCTGACTAATTTTTTTTATTTATGCAGAGGCCGA
GGCCGCCTCGGCCTCTGAGCTATTCCAGAAGTAGTGAGGAGGCTTTTTTGGAGGCCTAGGCTTTTGCAAA
GATCGATCAAGAGACAGGATGAGGATCGTTTCGCATGATTGAACAAGATGGATTGCACGCAGGTTCTCCG
GCCGCTTGGGTGGAGAGGCTATTCGGCTATGACTGGGCACAACAGACAATCGGCTGCTCTGATGCCGCCG
TGTTCCGGCTGTCAGCGCAGGGGCGCCCGGTTCTTTTTGTCAAGACCGACCTGTCCGGTGCCCTGAATGA
ACTGCAAGACGAGGCAGCGCGGCTATCGTGGCTGGCCACGACGGGCGTTCCTTGCGCAGCTGTGCTCGAC
GTTGTCACTGAAGCGGGAAGGGACTGGCTGCTATTGGGCGAAGTGCCGGGGCAGGATCTCCTGTCATCTC
ACCTTGCTCCTGCCGAGAAAGTATCCATCATGGCTGATGCAATGCGGCGGCTGCATACGCTTGATCCGGC
TACCTGCCCATTCGACCACCAAGCGAAACATCGCATCGAGCGAGCACGTACTCGGATGGAAGCCGGTCTT
GTCGATCAGGATGATCTGGACGAAGAGCATCAGGGGCTCGCGCCAGCCGAACTGTTCGCCAGGCTCAAGG
CGAGCATGCCCGACGGCGAGGATCTCGTCGTGACCCATGGCGATGCCTGCTTGCCGAATATCATGGTGGA
AAATGGCCGCTTTTCTGGATTCATCGACTGTGGCCGGCTGGGTGTGGCGGACCGCTATCAGGACATAGCG
TTGGCTACCCGTGATATTGCTGAAGAGCTTGGCGGCGAATGGGCTGACCGCTTCCTCGTGCTTTACGGTA
TCGCCGCTCCCGATTCGCAGCGCATCGCCTTCTATCGCCTTCTTGACGAGTTCTTCTGAGCGGGACTCTG
GGGTTCGAAATGACCGACCAAGCGACGCCCAACCTGCCATCACGAGATTTCGATTCCACCGCCGCCTTCT
ATGAAAGGTTGGGCTTCGGAATCGTTTTCCGGGACGCCGGCTGGATGATCCTCCAGCGCGGGGATCTCAT
GCTGGAGTTCTTCGCCCACCCTAGGGGGAGGCTAACTGAAACACGGAAGGAGACAATACCGGAAGGAACC
CGCGCTATGACGGCAATAAAAAGACAGAATAAAACGCACGGTGTTGGGTCGTTTGTTCATAAACGCGGGG
TTCGGTCCCAGGGCTGGCACTCTGTCGATACCCCACCGAGACCCCATTGGGGCCAATACGCCCGCGTTTC
TTCCTTTTCCCCACCCCACCCCCCAAGTTCGGGTGAAGGCCCAGGGCTCGCAGCCAACGTCGGGGCGGCA
GGCCCTGCCATAGCCTCAGGTTACTCATATATACTTTAGATTGATTTAAAACTTCATTTTTAATTTAAAA
GGATCTAGGTGAAGATCCTTTTTGATAATCTCATGACCAAAATCCCTTAACGTGAGTTTTCGTTCCACTG
AGCGTCAGACCCCGTAGAAAAGATCAAAGGATCTTCTTGAGATCCTTTTTTTCTGCGCGTAATCTGCTGC
TTGCAAACAAAAAAACCACCGCTACCAGCGGTGGTTTGTTTGCCGGATCAAGAGCTACCAACTCTTTTTC
CGAAGGTAACTGGCTTCAGCAGAGCGCAGATACCAAATACTGTTCTTCTAGTGTAGCCGTAGTTAGGCCA
CCACTTCAAGAACTCTGTAGCACCGCCTACATACCTCGCTCTGCTAATCCTGTTACCAGTGGCTGCTGCC
AGTGGCGATAAGTCGTGTCTTACCGGGTTGGACTCAAGACGATAGTTACCGGATAAGGCGCAGCGGTCGG
GCTGAACGGGGGGTTCGTGCACACAGCCCAGCTTGGAGCGAACGACCTACACCGAACTGAGATACCTACA
GCGTGAGCTATGAGAAAGCGCCACGCTTCCCGAAGGGAGAAAGGCGGACAGGTATCCGGTAAGCGGCAGG
GTCGGAACAGGAGAGCGCACGAGGGAGCTTCCAGGGGGAAACGCCTGGTATCTTTATAGTCCTGTCGGGT
TTCGCCACCTCTGACTTGAGCGTCGATTTTTGTGATGCTCGTCAGGGGGGCGGAGCCTATGGAAAAACGC
CAGCAACGCGGCCTTTTTACGGTTCCTGGCCTTTTGCTGGCCTTTTGCTCACATGTTCTTTCCTGCGTTA
TCCCCTGATTCTGTGGATAACCGTATTACCGCCATGCATTAGTTATTAATAGTAATCAATTACGGGGTCA
TTAGTTCATAG
